>Addgene plasmid #199725 | pCBL101gw | addgene full sequence | sequence record 396781 | Addgene NGS Result
GTTTACCCGCCAATATATCCTGTCAAACACTGATAGTTTAAACTGAAGGCGGGAAACGACAATCTGATCC
AAGCTCAAGCTCCAATACGCAAACCGCCTCTCCCCGCGCGTTGGCCGATTCATTAATGCAGCTGGCACGA
CAGGTTTCCCGACTGGAAAGCGGGCAGTGAGCGCAACGCAATTAATGTGAGTTAGCTCACTCATTAGGCA
CCCCAGGCTTTACACTTTATGCTTCCGGCTCGTATGTTGTGTGGAATTGTGAGCGGATAACAATTTCACA
CAGGAAACAGCTATGACATGATTACGAATTCGCGCCAAGCTATCAAACAAGTTTGTACAAAAAAGCTGAA
CGAGAAACGTAAAATGATATAAATATCAATATATTAAATTAGATTTTGCATAAAAAACAGACTACATAAT
ACTGTAAAACACAACATATCCAGTCACTATGGCGGCCGCATTAGGCACCCCAGGCTTTACACTTTATGCT
TCCGGCTCGTATAATGTGTGGATTTTGAGTTAGGATCCGTCGAGATTTTCAGGAGCTAAGGAAGCTAAAA
TGGAGAAAAAAATCACTGGATATACCACCGTTGATATATCCCAATGGCATCGTAAAGAACATTTTGAGGC
ATTTCAGTCAGTTGCTCAATGTACCTATAACCAGACCGTTCAGCTGGATATTACGGCCTTTTTAAAGACC
GTAAAGAAAAATAAGCACAAGTTTTATCCGGCCTTTATTCACATTCTTGCCCGCCTGATGAATGCTCATC
CGGAATTCCGTATGGCAATGAAAGACGGTGAGCTGGTGATATGGGATAGTGTTCACCCTTGTTACACCGT
TTTCCATGAGCAAACTGAAACGTTTTCATCGCTCTGGAGTGAATACCACGACGATTTCCGGCAGTTTCTA
CACATATATTCGCAAGATGTGGCGTGTTACGGTGAAAACCTGGCCTATTTCCCTAAAGGGTTTATTGAGA
ATATGTTTTTCGTCTCAGCCAATCCCTGGGTGAGTTTCACCAGTTTTGATTTAAACGTGGCCAATATGGA
CAACTTCTTCGCCCCCGTTTTCACCATGGGCAAATATTATACGCAAGGCGACAAGGTGCTGATGCCGCTG
GCGATTCAGGTTCATCATGCCGTTTGTGATGGCTTCCATGTCGGCAGAATGCTTAATGAATTACAACAGT
ACTGCGATGAGTGGCAGGCGGGGCGTAATCTAGAGGATCCGGCTTACTAAAAGCCAGATAACAGTATGCG
TATTTGCGCGCTGATTTTTGCGGTATAAGAATATATACTGATATGTATACCCGAAGTATGTCAAAAAGAG
GTATGCTATGAAGCAGCGTATTACAGTGACAGTTGACAGCGACAGCTATCAGTTGCTCAAGGCATATATG
ATGTCAATATCTCCGGTCTGGTAAGCACAACCATGCAGAATGAAGCCCGTCGTCTGCGTGCCGAACGCTG
GAAAGCGGAAAATCAGGAAGGGATGGCTGAGGTCGCCCGGTTTATTGAAATGAACGGCTCTTTTGCTGAC
GAGAACAGGGGCTGGTGAAATGCAGTTTAAGGTTTACACCTATAAAAGAGAGAGCCGTTATCGTCTGTTT
GTGGATGTACAGAGTGATATTATTGACACGCCCGGGCGACGGATGGTGATCCCCCTGGCCAGTGCACGTC
TGCTGTCAGATAAAGTCCCCCGTGAACTTTACCCGGTGGTGCATATCGGGGATGAAAGCTGGCGCATGAT
GACCACCGATATGGCCAGTGTGCCGGTCTCCGTTATCGGGGAAGAAGTGGCTGATCTCAGCCACCGCGAA
AATGACATCAAAAACGCCATTAACCTGATGTTCTGGGGAATATAAATGTCAGGCTCCCTTATACACAGCC
AGTCTGCAGGTCGACCATAGTGACTGGATATGTTGTGTTTTACAGTATTATGTAGTCTGTTTTTTATGCA
AAATCTAATTTAATATATTGATATTTATATCATTTTACGTTTCTCGTTCAGCTTTCTTGTACAAAGTGGT
TCGATAATTCTTAATTAACTAGTTCTAGAGCGGCCGCCACCGCGGTGGAGCTCGAATTCGTAATCATGTC
ATAGCTGTTTCCTGTGTGGATCCTCTAGAGTCGACCTGCAGGCATGCAATAGTTCCGGACTTACCGGCGC
CGCTAGCCTGCAGTGCAGCGTGACCCGGTCGTGCCCCTCTCTAGAGATAATGAGCATTGCATGTCTAAGT
TATAAAAAATTACCACATATTTTTTTTGTCACACTTGTTTGAAGTGCAGTTTATCTATCTTTATACATAT
ATTTAAACTTTACTCTACGAATAATATAATCTATAGTACTACAATAATATCAGTGTTTTAGAGAATCATA
TAAATGAACAGTTAGACATGGTCTAAAGGACAATTGAGTATTTTGACAACAGGACTCTACAGTTTTATCT
TTTTAGTGTGCATGTGTTCTCCTTTTTTTTTGCAAATAGCTTCACCTATATAATACTTCATCCATTTTAT
TAGTACATCCATTTAGGGTTTAGGGTTAATGGTTTTTATAGACTAATTTTTTTAGTACATCTATTTTATT
CTATTTTAGCCTCTAAATTAAGAAAACTAAAACTCTATTTTAGTTTTTTTATTTAATAATTTAGATATAA
AATAGAATAAAATAAAGTGACTAAAAATTAAACAAATACCCTTTAAGAAATTAAAAAAACTAAGGAAACA
TTTTTCTTGTTTCGAGTAGATAATGCCAGCCTGTTAAACGCCGTCGACGAGTCTAACGGACACCAACCAG
CGAACCAGCAGCGTCGCGTCGGGCCAAGCGAAGCAGACGGCACGGCATCTCTGTCGCTGCCTCTGGACCC
CTCTCGAGAGTTCCGCTCCACCGTTGGACTTGCTCCGCTGTCGGCATCCAGAAATTGCGTGGCGGAGCGG
CAGACGTGAGCCGGCACGGCAGGCGGCCTCCTCCTCCTCTCACGGCACCGGCAGCTACGGGGGATTCCTT
TCCCACCGCTCCTTCGCTTTCCCTTCCTCGCCCGCCGTAATAAATAGACACCCCCTCCACACCCTCTTTC
CCCAACCTCGTGTTGTTCGGAGCGCACACACACACAACCAGATCTCCCCCAAATCCACCCGTCGGCACCT
CCGCTTCAAGGTACGCCGCTCGTCCTCCCCCCCCCCCTCTCTACCTTCTCTAGATCGGCGTTCCGGTCCA
TGCATGGTTAGGGCCCGGTAGTTCTACTTCTGTTCATGTTTGTGTTAGATCCGTGTTTGTGTTAGATCCG
TGCTGCTAGCGTTCGTACACGGATGCGACCTGTACGTCAGACACGTTCTGATTGCTAACTTGCCAGTGTT
TCTCTTTGGGGAATCCTGGGATGGCTCTAGCCGTTCCGCAGACGGGATCGATTTCATGATTTTTTTTGTT
TCGTTGCATAGGGTTTGGTTTGCCCTTTTCCTTTATTTCAATATATGCCGTGCACTTGTTTGTCGGGTCA
TCTTTTCATGCTTTTTTTTGTCTTGGTTGTGATGATGTGGTCTGGTTGGGCGGTCGTTCTAGATCGGAGT
AGAATTCTGTTTCAAACTACCTGGTGGATTTATTAATTTTGGATCTGTATGTGTGTGCCATACATATTCA
TAGTTACGAATTGAAGATGATGGATGGAAATATCGATCTAGGATAGGTATACATGTTGATGCGGGTTTTA
CTGATGCATATACAGAGATGCTTTTTGTTCGCTTGGTTGTGATGATGTGGTGTGGTTGGGCGGTCGTTCA
TTCGTTCTAGATCGGAGTAGAATACTGTTTCAAACTACCTGGTGTATTTATTAATTTTGGAACTGTATGT
GTGTGTCATACATCTTCATAGTTACGAGTTTAAGATGGATGGAAATATCGATCTAGGATAGGTATACATG
TTGATGTGGGTTTTACTGATGCATATACATGATGGCATATGCAGCATCTATTCATATGCTCTAACCTTGA
GTACCTATCTATTATAATAAACAAGTATGTTTTATAATTATTTTGATCTTGATATACTTGGATGATGGCA
TATGCAGCAGCTATATGTGGATTTTTTTAGCCCTGCCTTCATACGCTATTTATTTGCTTGGTACTGTTTC
TTTTGTCGATGCTCACCCTGTTGTTTGGTGTTACTTCTGCAGGTCGACTCTAGAGGATCAATTCGCTAGC
GAAGTTCCTATTCCGAAGTTCCTATTCTCTAGAAAGTATAGGAACTTCAGATCCACCGGGATCCACCATG
GTTGAACAAGATGGATTGCACGCAGGTTCTCCGGCCGCTTGGGTGGAGAGGCTATTCGGCTATGACTGGG
CACAACAGACAATCGGCTGCTCTGATGCCGCCGTGTTCCGGCTGTCAGCGCAGGGGCGCCCGGTTCTTTT
TGTCAAGACCGACCTGTCCGGTGCCCTGAATGAACTGCAGGACGAGGCAGCGCGGCTATCGTGGCTGGCC
ACGACGGGCGTTCCTTGCGCAGCTGTGCTCGACGTTGTCACTGAAGCGGGAAGGGACTGGCTGCTATTGG
GCGAAGTGCCGGGGCAGGATCTCCTGTCATCTCACCTTGCTCCTGCCGAGAAAGTATCCATCATGGCTGA
TGCAATGCGGCGGCTGCATACGCTTGATCCGGCTACCTGCCCATTCGACCACCAAGCGAAACATCGCATC
GAGCGAGCACGTACTCGGATGGAAGCCGGTCTTGTCGATCAGGATGATCTGGACGAAGAGCATCAGGGGC
TCGCGCCAGCCGAACTGTTCGCCAGGCTCAAGGCGCGCATGCCCGACGGCGATGATCTCGTCGTGACCCA
TGGCGATGCCTGCTTGCCGAATATCATGGTGGAAAATGGCCGCTTTTCTGGATTCATCGACTGTGGCCGG
CTGGGTGTGGCGGACCGCTATCAGGACATAGCGTTGGCTACCCGTGATATTGCTGAAGAGCTTGGCGGCG
AATGGGCTGACCGCTTCCTCGTGCTTTACGGTATCGCCGCTCCCGATTCGCAGCGCATCGCCTTCTATCG
CCTTCTTGACGAGTTCTTCTGAGGATCCACCATGGTTAACCTAGACTTGTCCATCTTCTGGATTGGCCAA
CTTAATTAATGTATGAAATAAAAGGATGCACACATAGTGACATGCTAATCACTATAATGTGGGCATCAAA
GTTGTGTGTTATGTGTAATTACTAGTTATCTGAATAAAAGAGAAAGAGATCATCCATATTTCTTATCCTA
AATGAATGTCACGTGTCTTTATAATTCTTTGATGAACCAGATGCATTTCATTAACCAAATCCATATACAT
ATAAATATTAATCATATATAATTAATATCAATTGGGTTAGCAAAACAAATCTAGTCTAGGTGTGTTTTGC
AAGCTTGCATGCCTGCAGTCGTCTATTGGACCGACAGTTGCTATTAATATAATGGGCCACCATAGTAGAC
TGACAAATAAATTACCTGACAACATCGTTTCACAAAAAAACAAACACAAAAAGGGAGTGCATTTTCCAGG
GCATTTTTGTAATAAAAAACAGTTAAAAGGGAGTGCAATAGAAATATAGGGGTGTGGAAATAGTGATTTG
AGCACGTCTTGAAGCGAATTAGCTTGGCACTGGCCGTCGTTTTACAACGTCGTGACTGGGAAAACCCTGG
CGTTACCCAACTTAATCGCCTTGCAGCACATCCCCCTTTCGCCAGCTGGCGTAATAGCGAAGAGGCCCGC
ACCGATCGCCCTTCCCAACAGTTGCGCAGCCTGAATGGCGAATGCTAGAGCAATTCGGCGTTAATTCAGT
ACATTAAAAACGTCCGCAATGTGTTATTAAGTTGTCTAAGCGTCAATTTGTTTACACCACAATATATCCT
GCCACCAGCCAGCCAACAGCTCCCCGACCGGCAGCTCGGCACAAAATCACCACTCGATACAGGCAGCCCA
TCAGTCCGGGACGGCGTCAGCGGGAGAGCCGTTGTAAGGCGGCAGACTTTGCTCATGTTACCGATGCTAT
TCGGAAGAACGGCAACTAAGCTGCCGGGTTTGAAACACGGATGATCTCGCGGAGGGTAGCATGTTGATTG
TAACGATGACAGAGCGTTGCTGCCTGTGATCAATTCGGGCACGAACCCAGTGGACATAAGCCTGTTCGGT
TCGTAAGCTGTAATGCAAGTAGCGTATGCGCTCACGCAACTGGTCCAGAACCTTGACCGAACGCAGCGGT
GGTAACGGCGCAGTGGCGGTTTTCATGGCTTGTTATGACTGTTTTTTTGGGGTACAGTCTATGCCTCGGG
CATCCAAGCAGCAAGCGCGTTACGCCGTGGGTCGATGTTTGATGTTATGGAGCAGCAACGATGTTACGCA
GCAGGGCAGTCGCCCTAAAACAAAGTTAAACATCATGGGGGAAGCGGTGATCGCCGAAGTATCGACTCAA
CTATCAGAGGTAGTTGGCGTCATCGAGCGCCATCTCGAACCGACGTTGCTGGCCGTACATTTGTACGGCT
CCGCAGTGGATGGCGGCCTGAAGCCACACAGTGATATTGATTTGCTGGTTACGGTGACCGTAAGGCTTGA
TGAAACAACGCGGCGAGCTTTGATCAACGACCTTTTGGAAACTTCGGCTTCCCCTGGAGAGAGCGAGATT
CTCCGCGCTGTAGAAGTCACCATTGTTGTGCACGACGACATCATTCCGTGGCGTTATCCAGCTAAGCGCG
AACTGCAATTTGGAGAATGGCAGCGCAATGACATTCTTGCAGGTATCTTCGAGCCAGCCACGATCGACAT
TGATCTGGCTATCTTGCTGACAAAAGCAAGAGAACATAGCGTTGCCTTGGTAGGTCCAGCGGCGGAGGAA
CTCTTTGATCCGGTTCCTGAACAGGATCTATTTGAGGCGCTAAATGAAACCTTAACGCTATGGAACTCGC
CGCCCGACTGGGCTGGCGATGAGCGAAATGTAGTGCTTACGTTGTCCCGCATTTGGTACAGCGCAGTAAC
CGGCAAAATCGCGCCGAAGGATGTCGCTGCCGACTGGGCAATGGAGCGCCTGCCGGCCCAGTATCAGCCC
GTCATACTTGAAGCTAGACAGGCTTATCTTGGACAAGAAGAAGATCGCTTGGCCTCGCGCGCAGATCAGT
TGGAAGAATTTGTCCACTACGTGAAAGGCGAGATCACCAAGGTAGTCGGCAAATAATGTCTAGCTAGAAA
TTCGTTCAAGCCGACGCCGCTTCGCGGCGCGGCTTAACTCAAGCGTTAGATGCACTAAGCACATAATTGC
TCACAGCCAAACTATCAGGTCAAGTCTGCTTTTATTATTTTTAAGCGTGCATAATAAGCCCTACACAAAT
TGGGAGATATATCATGCATGACCAAAATCCCTTAACGTGAGTTTTCGTTCCACTGAGCGTCAGACCCCGT
AGAAAAGATCAAAGGATCTTCTTGAGATCCTTTTTTTCTGCGCGTAATCTGCTGCTTGCAAACAAAAAAA
CCACCGCTACCAGCGGTGGTTTGTTTGCCGGATCAAGAGCTACCAACTCTTTTTCCGAAGGTAACTGGCT
TCAGCAGAGCGCAGATACCAAATACTGTCCTTCTAGTGTAGCCGTAGTTAGGCCACCACTTCAAGAACTC
TGTAGCACCGCCTACATACCTCGCTCTGCTAATCCTGTTACCAGTGGCTGCTGCCAGTGGCGATAAGTCG
TGTCTTACCGGGTTGGACTCAAGACGATAGTTACCGGATAAGGCGCAGCGGTCGGGCTGAACGGGGGGTT
CGTGCACACAGCCCAGCTTGGAGCGAACGACCTACACCGAACTGAGATACCTACAGCGTGAGCTATGAGA
AAGCGCCACGCTTCCCGAAGGGAGAAAGGCGGACAGGTATCCGGTAAGCGGCAGGGTCGGAACAGGAGAG
CGCACGAGGGAGCTTCCAGGGGGAAACGCCTGGTATCTTTATAGTCCTGTCGGGTTTCGCCACCTCTGAC
TTGAGCGTCGATTTTTGTGATGCTCGTCAGGGGGGCGGAGCCTATGGAAAAACGCCAGCAACGCGGCCTT
TTTACGGTTCCTGGCCTTTTGCTGGCCTTTTGCTCACATGTTCTTTCCTGCGTTATCCCCTGATTCTGTG
GATAACCGTATTACCGCCTTTGAGTGAGCTGATACCGCTCGCCGCAGCCGAACGACCGAGCGCAGCGAGT
CAGTGAGCGAGGAAGCGGAAGAGCGCCTGATGCGGTATTTTCTCCTTACGCATCTGTGCGGTATTTCACA
CCGCATATGGTGCACTCTCAGTACAATCTGCTCTGATGCCGCATAGTTAAGCCAGTATACACTCCGCTAT
CGCTACGTGACTGGGTCATGGCTGCGCCCCGACACCCGCCAACACCCGCTGACGCGCCCTGACGGGCTTG
TCTGCTCCCGGCATCCGCTTACAGACAAGCTGTGACCGTCTCCGGGAGCTGCATGTGTCAGAGGTTTTCA
CCGTCATCACCGAAACGCGCGAGGCAGGGTGCCTTGATGTGGGCGCCGGCGGTCGAGTGGCGACGGCGCG
GCTTGTCCGCGCCCTGGTAGATTGCCTGGCCGTAGGCCAGCCATTTTTGAGCGGCCAGCGGCCGCGATAG
GCCGACGCGAAGCGGCGGGGCGTAGGGAGCGCAGCGACCGAAGGGTAGGCGCTTTTTGCAGCTCTTCGGC
TGTGCGCTGGCCAGACAGTTATGCACAGGCCAGGCGGGTTTTAAGAGTTTTAATAAGTTTTAAAGAGTTT
TAGGCGGAAAAATCGCCTTTTTTCTCTTTTATATCAGTCACTTACATGTGTGACCGGTTCCCAATGTACG
GCTTTGGGTTCCCAATGTACGGGTTCCGGTTCCCAATGTACGGCTTTGGGTTCCCAATGTACGTGCTATC
CACAGGAAAGAGACCTTTTCGACCTTTTTCCCCTGCTAGGGCAATTTGCCCTAGCATCTGCTCCGTACAT
TAGGAACCGGCGGATGCTTCGCCCTCGATCAGGTTGCGGTAGCGCATGACTAGGATCGGGCCAGCCTGCC
CCGCCTCCTCCTTCAAATCGTACTCCGGCAGGTCATTTGACCCGATCAGCTTGCGCACGGTGAAACAGAA
CTTCTTGAACTCTCCGGCGCTGCCACTGCGTTCGTAGATCGTCTTGAACAACCATCTGGCTTCTGCCTTG
CCTGCGGCGCGGCGTGCCAGGCGGTAGAGAAAACGGCCGATGCCGGGATCGATCAAAAAGTAATCGGGGT
GAACCGTCAGCACGTCCGGGTTCTTGCCTTCTGTGATCTCGCGGTACATCCAATCAGCTAGCTCGATCTC
GATGTACTCCGGCCGCCCGGTTTCGCTCTTTACGATCTTGTAGCGGCTAATCAAGGCTTCACCCTCGGAT
ACCGTCACCAGGCGGCCGTTCTTGGCCTTCTTCGTACGCTGCATGGCAACGTGCGTGGTGTTTAACCGAA
TGCAGGTTTCTACCAGGTCGTCTTTCTGCTTTCCGCCATCGGCTCGCCGGCAGAACTTGAGTACGTCCGC
AACGTGTGGACGGAACACGCGGCCGGGCTTGTCTCCCTTCCCTTCCCGGTATCGGTTCATGGATTCGGTT
AGATGGGAAACCGCCATCAGTACCAGGTCGTAATCCCACACACTGGCCATGCCGGCCGGCCCTGCGGAAA
CCTCTACGTGCCCGTCTGGAAGCTCGTAGCGGATCACCTCGCCAGCTCGTCGGTCACGCTTCGACAGACG
GAAAACGGCCACGTCCATGATGCTGCGACTATCGCGGGTGCCCACGTCATAGAGCATCGGAACGAAAAAA
TCTGGTTGCTCGTCGCCCTTGGGCGGCTTCCTAATCGACGGCGCACCGGCTGCCGGCGGTTGCCGGGATT
CTTTGCGGATTCGATCAGCGGCCGCTTGCCACGATTCACCGGGGCGTGCTTCTGCCTCGATGCGTTGCCG
CTGGGCGGCCTGCGCGGCCTTCAACTTCTCCACCAGGTCATCACCCAGCGCCGCGCCGATTTGTACCGGG
CCGGATGGTTTGCGACCGCTCACGCCGATTCCTCGGGCTTGGGGGTTCCAGTGCCATTGCAGGGCCGGCA
GACAACCCAGCCGCTTACGCCTGGCCAACCGCCCGTTCCTCCACACATGGGGCATTCCACGGCGTCGGTG
CCTGGTTGTTCTTGATTTTCCATGCCGCCTCCTTTAGCCGCTAAAATTCATCTACTCATTTATTCATTTG
CTCATTTACTCTGGTAGCTGCGCGATGTATTCAGATAGCAGCTCGGTAATGGTCTTGCCTTGGCGTACCG
CGTACATCTTCAGCTTGGTGTGATCCTCCGCCGGCAACTGAAAGTTGACCCGCTTCATGGCTGGCGTGTC
TGCCAGGCTGGCCAACGTTGCAGCCTTGCTGCTGCGTGCGCTCGGACGGCCGGCACTTAGCGTGTTTGTG
CTTTTGCTCATTTTCTCTTTACCTCATTAACTCAAATGAGTTTTGATTTAATTTCAGCGGCCAGCGCCTG
GACCTCGCGGGCAGCGTCGCCCTCGGGTTCTGATTCAAGAACGGTTGTGCCGGCGGCGGCAGTGCCTGGG
TAGCTCACGCGCTGCGTGATACGGGACTCAAGAATGGGCAGCTCGTACCCGGCCAGCGCCTCGGCAACCT
CACCGCCGATGCGCGTGCCTTTGATCGCCCGCGACACGACAAAGGCCGCTTGTAGCCTTCCATCCGTGAC
CTCAATGCGCTGCTTAACCAGCTCCACCAGGTCGGCGGTGGCCCATATGTCGTAAGGGCTTGGCTGCACC
GGAATCAGCACGAAGTCGGCTGCCTTGATCGCGGACACAGCCAAGTCCGCCGCCTGGGGCGCTCCGTCGA
TCACTACGAAGTCGCGCCGGCCGATGGCCTTCACGTCGCGGTCAATCGTCGGGCGGTCGATGCCGACAAC
GGTTAGCGGTTGATCTTCCCGCACGGCCGCCCAATCGCGGGCACTGCCCTGGGGATCGGAATCGACTAAC
AGAACATCGGCCCCGGCGAGTTGCAGGGCGCGGGCTAGATGGGTTGCGATGGTCGTCTTGCCTGACCCGC
CTTTCTGGTTAAGTACAGCGATAACCTTCATGCGTTCCCCTTGCGTATTTGTTTATTTACTCATCGCATC
ATATACGCAGCGACCGCATGACGCAAGCTGTTTTACTCAAATACACATCACCTTTTTAGACGGCGGCGCT
CGGTTTCTTCAGCGGCCAAGCTGGCCGGCCAGGCCGCCAGCTTGGCATCAGACAAACCGGCCAGGATTTC
ATGCAGCCGCACGGTTGAGACGTGCGCGGGCGGCTCGAACACGTACCCGGCCGCGATCATCTCCGCCTCG
ATCTCTTCGGTAATGAAAAACGGTTCGTCCTGGCCGTCCTGGTGCGGTTTCATGCTTGTTCCTCTTGGCG
TTCATTCTCGGCGGCCGCCAGGGCGTCGGCCTCGGTCAATGCGTCCTCACGGAAGGCACCGCGCCGCCTG
GCCTCGGTGGGCGTCACTTCCTCGCTGCGCTCAAGTGCGCGGTACAGGGTCGAGCGATGCACGCCAAGCA
GTGCAGCCGCCTCTTTCACGGTGCGGCCTTCCTGGTCGATCAGCTCGCGGGCGTGCGCGATCTGTGCCGG
GGTGAGGGTAGGGCGGGGGCCAAACTTCACGCCTCGGGCCTTGGCGGCCTCGCGCCCGCTCCGGGTGCGG
TCGATGATTAGGGAACGCTCGAACTCGGCAATGCCGGCGAACACGGTCAACACCATGCGGCCGGCCGGCG
TGGTGGTGTCGGCCCACGGCTCTGCCAGGCTACGCAGGCCCGCGCCGGCCTCCTGGATGCGCTCGGCAAT
GTCCAGTAGGTCGCGGGTGCTGCGGGCCAGGCGGTCTAGCCTGGTCACTGTCACAACGTCGCCAGGGCGT
AGGTGGTCAAGCATCCTGGCCAGCTCCGGGCGGTCGCGCCTGGTGCCGGTGATCTTCTCGGAAAACAGCT
TGGTGCAGCCGGCCGCGTGCAGTTCGGCCCGTTGGTTGGTCAAGTCCTGGTCGTCGGTGCTGACGCGGGC
ATAGCCCAGCAGGCCAGCGGCGGCGCTCTTGTTCATGGCGTAATGTCTCCGGTTCTAGTCGCAAGTATTC
TACTTTATGCGACTAAAACACGCGACAAGAAAACGCCAGGAAAAGGGCAGGGCGGCAGCCTGTCGCGTAA
CTTAGGACTTGTGCGACATGTCGTTTTCAGAAGACGGCTGCACTGAACGTCAGAAGCCGACTGCACTATA
GCAGCGGAGGGGTTGGATCAAAGTACTTTAAAGTACTTTAAAGTACTTTAAAGTACTTTGATCCCGAGGG
GAACCCTGTGGTTGGCATGCACATACAAATGGACGAACGGATAAACCTTTTCACGCCCTTTTAAATATCC
GATTATTCTAATAAACGCTCTTTTCTCTTAG
Features (pLannotate 1.2.2; 30 found; start..end, strand, type, name):
      1..25      -  misc_feature   RB T-DNA repeat: right border repeat from nopaline C58 T-DNA
     82..170     +  CDS            lacI (fragment): lac repressor; lacI; The lac repressor binds to the lac operator to inhibit transcription in E. coli. This inhibition can be relieved by adding lactose or isopropyl-β-D-thiogalactopyranoside (IPTG).
    183..204     +  protein_bind   CAP binding site: CAP binding activates transcription in the presence of cAMP. E. coli catabolite activator protein
    219..249     +  promoter       lac promoter: promoter for the E. coli lac operon
    253..275     +  protein_bind   lac operator (fragment): The lac repressor binds to the lac operator to inhibit transcription in E. coli. This inhibition can be relieved by adding lactose or isopropyl-β-D-thiogalactopyranoside (IPTG). lac repressor encoded by lacI
    327..451     +  protein_bind   attR1: mutant version of attR; recombination site for the Gateway® LR reaction LR Clonase™
    476..506     +  promoter       lac UV5 promoter: E. coli lac promoter with an "up" mutation
    530..559     +  promoter       cat promoter (fragment): promoter of the E. coli cat gene encoding chloramphenicol acetyltransferase
    560..1240    +  CDS            CmR: chloramphenicol acetyltransferase confers resistance to chloramphenicol
   1397..1555    +  CDS            ccdA (fragment): CCDA_ECO57 - Also known as H, letA. Experimental evidence at protein level: Swiss-Prot protein existence level 1. Antitoxin component of a type II toxin-antitoxin (TA) system which inhibits the post-segregational killing (PSK) of plasmid-free cells, also referred to as a plasmid addiction system. Binds to and blocks the activity of CcdB; will also remove bound CcdB protein from the CcdB-GyrA complex by forming a CcdA-CcdB complex, a process termed rejuvenation. Functions as a transcriptional corepressor for the ccdAB operon, repression also requires CcdB (By similarity). From Escherichia coli
   1560..1865    +  CDS            ccdB: CcdB, a bacterial toxin that poisons DNA gyrase; ccdB; Plasmids containing the ccdB gene cannot be propagated in standard E. coli strains.
   1906..2030    -  protein_bind   attR2: mutant version of attR; recombination site for the Gateway® LR reaction LR Clonase™
   2048..2083    -  misc_feature   MCS (fragment): pBluescript multiple cloning site
   2118..2149    +  misc_feature   MCS (fragment): pUC18/19 multiple cloning site
   2178..4172    +  promoter       Ubi promoter: maize polyubiquitin gene promoter
   4201..4248    +  protein_bind   FRT: FLP-mediated recombination occurs in the 8-bp core sequence TCTAGAAA (Turan and Bode, 2011). FLP recombinase from the Saccharomyces cerevisiae 2μ plasmid
   4272..5062    +  CDS            NeoR/KanR (fragment): aminoglycoside phosphotransferase from Tn5; aph(3')-II (or nptII); confers resistance to neomycin, kanamycin, and G418 (Geneticin®)
   5391..5408    -  misc_feature   MCS (fragment): pUC18/19 multiple cloning site
   5628..5782    +  CDS            lacZα (fragment): LacZα fragment of β-galactosidase; lacZ fragment
   5860..5884    -  misc_feature   LB T-DNA repeat: left border repeat from nopaline C58 T-DNA
   6143..6166    +  promoter       Pc promoter (fragment): intI1 (promoter lies within the coding sequence); class 1 integron promoter
   6342..6398    +  CDS            GmR (fragment): gentamycin acetyltransferase; aacC1; confers resistance to gentamycin
   6409..7196    +  CDS            SmR (fragment): aminoglycoside adenylyltransferase (Murphy, 1985); aadA; confers resistance to spectinomycin and streptomycin
   7442..8030    +  rep_origin     ori: high-copy-number ColE1/pMB1/pBR322/pUC origin of replication
   8216..8356    -  misc_feature   bom: basis of mobility region from pBR322
   8458..8497    -  CDS            rop (fragment): Rop protein, which maintains plasmids at low copy number; rop
   8700..8894    -  rep_origin     pVS1 oriV: origin of replication for the Pseudomonas plasmid pVS1 (Heeb et al., 2000)
   8960..10033   -  CDS            pVS1 RepA: replication protein from the Pseudomonas plasmid pVS1 (Heeb et al., 2000)
  10462..11091   -  CDS            pVS1 StaA: stability protein from the Pseudomonas plasmid pVS1 (Heeb et al., 2000)
  11651..12052   -  CDS            Y4CG_SINFN (fragment): Protein inferred from homology: Swiss-Prot protein existence level 3. From Sinorhizobium fredii (strain NBRC 101917 / NGR234).
