[The description below was written by a language model from this plasmid's Addgene catalogue record and pLannotate feature annotations shown in this document.]
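Description:
pCBL101gw is a 12.4 kb plant-expression T-DNA binary vector built on the pCBL101 backbone and configured as a Gateway destination vector for Agrobacterium-mediated transformation. Outside the T-DNA borders the backbone carries the pVS1 replicon (oriV, RepA and the StaA stability protein), which supports stable maintenance in Agrobacterium. It also has a high-copy ColE1/pMB1-type origin with the pBR322 bom region for propagation in E. coli. Bacterial selection for the backbone is provided by an aadA (spectinomycin/streptomycin) resistance gene.

Between the nopaline-type right and left border repeats sit two modules. Next to the right border is a 1.7 kb synthetic attR1/attR2 cassette, inserted by Gibson cloning, containing a chloramphenicol acetyltransferase gene and the ccdB gyrase toxin. Because of ccdB, the empty vector must be kept in a ccdB-tolerant strain, with chloramphenicol added to the spectinomycin selection. An LR reaction with an entry clone replaces this cassette with the sequence of interest, and ccdB counterselects non-recombined plasmid in standard E. coli strains. No plant promoter is annotated directly upstream of attR1, only residual lac regulatory elements, so expression signals for the cargo appear to need to come from the entry clone.

Downstream, the maize polyubiquitin (Ubi) promoter drives NPTII as the plant selectable marker, conferring resistance to aminoglycosides such as kanamycin and G418. A single FRT site lies between promoter and coding sequence. The terminator for this marker is not annotated in the feature table. According to the associated publication title, the vector series was developed for efficient maize transformation and targeted mutagenesis using NptII selection.
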