Addgene plasmid #199725: pCBL101gw
Purpose: A pVS1-based T-DNA binary vector and destination vector for Gateway cloning with NPTII as a plant selectable marker gene.
Depositing lab: Kan Wang. Depositing organization: Iowa State University. Publication: New T-DNA binary vectors with NptII selection and RUBY reporter for efficient maize transformation and targeted mutagenesis. Lee K, Kang M, Ji Q, Grosic S, Wang K. Plant Physiol. 2023 Apr 18:kiad231. doi: 10.1093/plphys/kiad231. PubMed 37070560.
Backbone
  Vector backbone: pCBL101
  Vector type: Plant Expression
Growth in bacteria
  Bacterial resistance: Chloramphenicol and Spectinomycin, 25 & 50 μg/mL
  Growth temperature: 37°C
  Growth strain: ccdB Survival
  Copy number: High Copy
Gene/Insert
  Gene/Insert name: attR1/R2 cassette (alt name: Gateway LR cloning cassette)
  Species: Synthetic
  Insert size (bp): 1709
  Cloning method: Gibson Cloning
Terms and licenses: Academic/Nonprofit Terms; Industry Terms: Not Available to Industry
How to cite: pCBL101gw was a gift from Kan Wang (Addgene plasmid # 199725 ; http://n2t.net/addgene:199725 ; RRID:Addgene_199725)
